>Addgene plasmid #18019 | pEF/myc/ER FLIPglu-3.2mDelta13V | depositor full sequence | sequence record 8775 | Author sequence
GTACCGAATTCAAGCTTCGTGAGGCTCCGGTGCCCGTCAGTGGGCAGAGCGCACATCGCCCACAGTCCCC
GAGAAGTTGGGGGGAGGGGTCGGCAATTGAACCGGTGCCTAGAGAAGGTGGCGCGGGGTAAACTGGGAAA
GTGATGTCGTGTACTGGCTCCGCCTTTTTCCCGAGGGTGGGGGAGAACCGTATATAAGTGCAGTAGTCGC
CGTGAACGTTCTTTTTCGCAACGGGTTTGCCGCCAGAACACAGGTAAGTGCCGTGTGTGGTTCCCGCGGG
CCTGGCCTCTTTACGGGTTATGGCCCTTGCGTGCCTTGAATTACTTCCACCTGGCTCCAGTACGTGATTC
TTGATCCCGAGCTGGAGCCAGGGGCGGGCCTTGCGCTTTAGGAGCCCCTTCGCCTCGTGCTTGAGTTGAG
GCCTGGCCTGGGCGCTGGGGCCGCCGCGTGCGAATCTGGTGGCACCTTCGCGCCTGTCTCGCTGCTTTCG
ATAAGTCTCTAGCCATTTAAAATTTTTGATGACCTGCTGCGACGCTTTTTTTCTGGCAAGATAGTCTTGT
AAATGCGGGCCAGGATCTGCACACTGGTATTTCGGTTTTTGGGCCCGCGGCCGGCGACGGGGCCCGTGCG
TCCCAGCGCACATGTTCGGCGAGGCGGGGCCTGCGAGCGCGGCCACCGAGAATCGGACGGGGGTAGTCTC
AAGCTGGCCGGCCTGCTCTGGTGCCTGGCCTCGCGCCGCCGTGTATCGCCCCGCCCTGGGCGGCAAGGCT
GGCCCGGTCGGCACCAGTTGCGTGAGCGGAAAGATGGCCGCTTCCCGGCCCTGCTCCAGGGGGCTCAAAA
TGGAGGACGCGGCGCTCGGGAGAGCGGGCGGGTGAGTCACCCACACAAAGGAAAAGGGCCTTTCCGTCCT
CAGCCGTCGCTTCATGTGACTCCACGGAGTACCGGGCGCCGTCCAGGCACCTCGATTAGTTCTGGAGCTT
TTGGAGTACGTCGTCTTTAGGTTGGGGGGAGGGGTTTTATGCGATGGAGTTTCCCCACACTGAGTGGGTG
GAGACTGAAGTTAGGCCAGCTTGGCACTTGATGTAATTCTCCTTGGAATTTGGCCTTTTTGAGTTTGGAT
CTTGGTTCATTCTCAAGCCTCAGACAGTGGTTCAAAGTTTTTTTCTTCCATTTCAGGTGTCGTGAACACG
TGGCCACCATGGGATGGAGCTGTATCATCCTCTTCTTGGTAGCAACAGCTACAGGTAAGGGGTTAACAGT
AGCAGGCTTGAGGTCTGGACATATATATGGGTGACAATGACATCCACTTTGCCTTTCTCTCCACAGGCGC
GCACTCCCAGGTCCAACTGCAGGTCGACCTCGAGAGCGGCCGCGTGAGCAAGGGCGAGGAGCTGTTCACC
GGGGTGGTGCCCATCCTGGTCGAGCTGGACGGCGACGTAAACGGCCACAAGTTCAGCGTGTCCGGCGAGG
GCGAGGGCGATGCCACCTACGGCAAGCTGACCCTGAAGTTCATCTGCACCACCGGCAAGCTGCCCGTGCC
CTGGCCCACCCTCGTGACCACCCTGACCTGGGGCGTGCAGTGCTTCAGCCGCTACCCCGACCACATGAAG
CAGCACGACTTCTTCAAGTCCGCCATGCCCGAAGGCTACGTCCAGGAGCGCACCATCTTCTTCAAGGACG
ACGGCAACTACAAGACCCGCGCCGAGGTGAAGTTCGAGGGCGACACCCTGGTGAACCGCATCGAGCTGAA
GGGCATCGACTTCAAGGAGGACGGCAACATCCTGGGGCACAAGCTGGAGTACAACTACATCAGCCACAAC
GTCTATATCACCGCCGACAAGCAGAAGAACGGCATCAAGGCCAACTTCAAGATCCGCCACAACATCGAGG
ACGGCAGCGTGCAGCTCGCCGACCACTACCAGCAGAACACCCCCATCGGCGACGGCCCCGTGCTGCTGCC
CGACAACCACTACCTGAGCACCCAGTCCGCCCTGAGCAAAGACCCCAACGAGAAGCGCGATCACATGGTC
CTGCTGGAGTTCGTGACCGCCGCCGGGATCGCTGATACTCGCATTGGTGTAACAATCTATAAGTACGACG
ATAACGCGATGTCTGTAGTGCGCAAGGCTATTGAGCAAGATGCGAAAGCCGCGCCAGATGTTCAGCTGCT
GATGAATGATTCTCAGAATGACCAGTCCAAGCAGAACGATCAGATCGACGTATTGCTGGCGAAAGGGGTG
AAGGCACTGGCAATCAACCTGGTTGACCCGGCAGCTGCGGGTACGGTGATTGAGAAAGCGCGTGGGCAAA
ACGTGCCGGTGGTTTTCTTCAACAAAGAACCGTCTCGTAAGGCGCTGGATAGCTACGACAAAGCCTACTA
CGTTGGCACTGACGCGAAAGAGTCCGGCATTATTCAAGGCGATTTGATTGCTAAACACTGGGCGGCGAAT
CAGGGTTGGGATCTGAACAAAGACGGTCAGATTCAGTTCGTACTGCTGAAAGGTGAACCGGGCCATCCGG
ATGCAGAAGCACGTACCACTTACGTGATTAAAGAATTGAACGATAAAGGCATCAAAACTGAACAGTTACA
GTTAGATACCGCAATGTGGGACACCGCTCAGGCGAAAGATAAGATGGACGCCTGGCTGTCTGGCCCGAAC
GCCAACAAAATCGAAGTGGTTATCGCCAACAACGATGCGATGGCAATGGGCGCGGTTGAAGCGCTGAAAG
CACACAACAAGTCCAGCATTCCGGTGTTTGGCGTCGATGCGCTGCCAGAAGCGCTGGCGCTGGTGAAATC
CGGTGCACTGGCGGGCACCGTACTGAACGATGCTAACAACCAGGCGAAAGCGACCTTTGATCTGGCGAAA
AACCTGGCCGATGGTAAAGGTGCGGCTGATGGCACCAACTGGAAAATCGACAACAAAGTGGTCCGCGTAC
CTTATGTTGGCGTAGATAAAGACAACCTGGCTCTCGAGCTGTTCACCGGGGTGGTGCCCATCCTGGTCGA
GCTGGACGGCGACGTAAACGGCCACAAGTTCAGCGTGTCCGGCGAGGGCGAGGGCGATGCCACCTACGGC
AAGCTGACCCTGAAGCTGATCTGCACCACCGGCAAGCTGCCCGTGCCCTGGCCCACCCTCGTGACCACCC
TGGGCTACGGCCTGCAGTGCTTCGCCCGCTACCCCGACCACATGAAGCAGCACGACTTCTTCAAGTCCGC
CATGCCCGAAGGCTACGTCCAGGAGCGCACCATCTTCTTCAAGGACGACGGCAACTACAAGACCCGCGCC
GAGGTGAAGTTCGAGGGCGACACCCTGGTGAACCGCATCGAGCTGAAGGGCATCGACTTCAAGGAGGACG
GCAACATCCTGGGGCACAAGCTGGAGTACAACTACAACAGCCACAACGTCTATATCACCGCCGACAAGCA
GAAGAACGGCATCAAGGCCAACTTCAAGATCCGCCACAACATCGAGGACGGCGGCGTGCAGCTCGCCGAC
CACTACCAGCAGAACACCCCCATCGGCGACGGCCCCGTGCTGCTGCCCGACAACCACTACCTGAGCTACC
AGTCCGCCCTGAGCAAAGACCCCAACGAGAAGCGCGATCACATGGTCCTGCTGGAGTTCGTGACCGCCGC
CGGGATCACTCTCGGCATGGACGAGCTGTACAAGGCGGCCGCAGAACAAAAACTCATCTCAGAAGAGGAT
CTGAATGGGGCCGCAAGCGAGAAGGACGAGCTGTAGTCTAGAAGCTCGCTGATCAGCCTCGACTGTGCCT
TCTAGTTGCCAGCCATCTGTTGTTTGCCCCTCCCCCGTGCCTTCCTTGACCCTGGAAGGTGCCACTCCCA
CTGTCCTTTCCTAATAAAATGAGGAAATTGCATCGCATTGTCTGAGTAGGTGTCATTCTATTCTGGGGGG
TGGGGTGGGGCAGGACAGCAAGGGGGAGGATTGGGAAGACAATAGCAGGCATGCTGGGGATGGCCCGGGC
TCTATGGCTTCTGAGGCGGAAAGAACCAGCTGGGGCTCTAGGGGGTATCCCC
[124 nt withheld, positions 4043-4166]
C
[32 nt withheld, positions 4168-4199]
CA
[57 nt withheld, positions 4202-4258]
A
[49 nt withheld, positions 4260-4308]
CCTTTGACGTTGGAGTCCACGTTCTTT
[37 nt withheld, positions 4336-4372]
ACCCTATCTCGGTCTATTCTTTTGATTTATAAGGGATTTTGGGGATTTCGGCCTATTGGTTAAAAAATGA
GCTGATTTAACAAAAATTTAACGCGAATTAATTCTGTGGAATGTGTGTCAGTTAGGGTGTGGAAAGTCCC
CAGGCTCCCCAGGCAGGCAGAAGTATGCAAAGCATGCATCTCAATTAGTCAGCAACCAGGTGTGGAAAGT
CCCCAGGCTCCCCAGCAGGCAGAAGTATGCAAAGCATGCATCTCAATTAGTCAGCAACCATAGTCCCGCC
CCTAACTCCGCCCATCCCGCCCCTAACTCCGCCCAGTTCCGCCCATTCTCCGCCCCTAGGCTGACTAATT
TTTTTTATTTATGCAGAGGCCGAGGCCGCCTCTGCCTCTGAGCTATTCCAGAAGTAGTGAGGAGGCTTTT
TTGGAGGCCTAGGCTTTTGCAAAAAGCTCCCGGGAGGTCCACAATGATTGAACAAGATGGATTGCACGCA
GGTTCTCCGGCCGCTTGGGTGGAGAGGCTATTCGGCTATGACTGGGCACAACAGACAATCGGCTGCTCTG
ATGCCGCCGTGTTCCGGCTGTCAGCGCAGGGGCGCCCGGTTCTTTTTGTCAAGACCGACCTGTCCGGTGC
CCTGAATGAACTCCAGGACGAGGCAGCGCGGCTATCGTGGCTGGCCACGACGGGCGTTCCTTGCGCAGCT
GTGCTCGACGTTGTCACTGAAGCGGGAAGGGACTGGCTGCTATTGGGCGAAGTGCCGGGGCAGGATCTCC
TGTCATCTCACCTTGCTCCTGCCGAGAAAGTATCCATCATGGCTGATGCAATGCGGCGGCTGCATACGCT
TGATCCGGCTACCTGCCCATTCGACCACCAAGCGAAACATCGCATCGAGCGAGCACGTACTCGGATGGAA
GCCGGTCTTGTCGATCAGGATGATCTGGACGAAGAGCATCAGGGGCTCGCGCCAGCCGAACTGTTCGCCA
GGCTCAAGGCGCGTATGCCCGACGGCGAGGATCTCGTCGTGACTCATGGCGATGCCTGCTTGCCGAATAT
CATGGTGGAAAATGGCCGCTTTTCTGGATTCATCGACTGTGGCCGGCTGGGTGTGGCGGACCGCTATCAG
GACATAGCGTTGGCTACCCGTGATATTGCTGAAGAGCTTGGCGGCGAATGGGCTGACCGCTTCCTCGTGC
TTTACGGTATCGCCGCTCCCGATTCGCAGCGCATCGCCTTCTATCGCCTTCTTGACGAGTTCTTCTGAGC
GGGACTCTGGGGTTCGAAATGACCGACCAAGCGACGCCCAACCTGCCATCACGAGATTTCGATTCCACCG
CCGCCTTCTATGAAAGGTTGGGCTTCGGAATCGTTTTCCGGGACGCCGGCTGGATGATCCTCCAGCGCGG
GGATCTCATGCTGGAGTTCTTCGCCCACCCCAACTTGTTTATTGCAGCTTATAATGGTTACAAATAAAGC
AATAGCATCACAAATTTCACAAATAAAGCATTTTTTTCACTGCATTCTAGTTGTGGTTTGTCCAAACTCA
TCAATGTATCTTATCATGTCTGTATACCGGATCTTTCCGCTTCCTCGCTCACTGACTCGCTGCGCTCGGT
CGTTCGGCTGCGGCGAGCGGTATCAGCTCACTCAAAGGCGGTAATACGGTTATCCACAGAATCAGGGGAT
AACGCAGGAAAGAACATGTGAGCAAAAGGCCAGCAAAAGGCCAGGAACCGTAAAAAGGCCGCGTTGCTGG
CGTTTTTCCATAGGCTCCGCCCCCCTGACGAGCATCACAAAAATCGACGCTCAAGTCAGAGGTGGCGAAA
CCCGACAGGACTATAAAGATACCAGGCGTTTCCCCCTGGAAGCTCCCTCGTGCGCTCTCCTGTTCCGACC
CTGCCGCTTACCGGATACCTGTCCGCCTTTCTCCCTTCGGGAAGCGTGGCGCTTTCTCAATGCTCACGCT
GTAGGTATCTCAGTTCGGTGTAGGTCGTTCGCTCCAAGCTGGGCTGTGTGCACGAACCCCCCGTTCAGCC
CGACCGCTGCGCCTTATCCGGTAACTATCGTCTTGAGTCCAACCCGGTAAGACACGACTTATCGCCACTG
GCAGCAGCCACTGGTAACAGGATTAGCAGAGCGAGGTATGTAGGCGGTGCTACAGAGTTCTTGAAGTGGT
GGCCTAACTACGGCTACACTAGAAGGACAGTATTTGGTATCTGCGCTCTGCTGAAGCCAGTTACCTTCGG
AAAAAGAGTTGGTAGCTCTTGATCCGGCAAACAAACCACCGCTGGTAGCGGTGGTTTTTTTGTTTGCAAG
CAGCAGATTACGCGCAGAAAAAAAGGATCTCAAGAAGATCCTTTGATCTTTTCTACGGGGTCTGACGCTC
AGTGGAACGAAAACTCACGTTAAGGGATTTTGGTCATGAGATTATCAAAAAGGATCTTCACCTAGATCCT
TTTAAATTAAAAATGAAGTTTTAAATCAATCTAAAGTATATATGAGTAAACTTGGTCTGACAGTTACCAA
TGCTTAATCAGTGAGGCACCTATCTCAGCGATCTGTCTATTTCGTTCATCCATAGTTGCCTGACTCCCCG
TCGTGTAGATAACTACGATACGGGAGGGCTTACCATCTGGCCCCAGTGCTGCAATGATACCGCGAGACCC
ACGCTCACCGGCTCCAGATTTATCAGCAATAAACCAGCCAGCCGGAAGGGCCGAGCGCAGAAGTGGTCCT
GCAACTTTATCCGCCTCCATCCAGTCTATTAATTGTTGCCGGGAAGCTAGAGTAAGTAGTTCGCCAGTTA
ATAGTTTGCGCAACGTTGTTGCCATTGCTACAGGCATCGTGGTGTCACGCTCGTCGTTTGGTATGGCTTC
ATTCAGCTCCGGTTCCCAACGATCAAGGCGAGTTACATGATCCCCCATGTTGTGCAAAAAAGCGGTTAGC
TCCTTCGGTCCTCCGATCGTTGTCAGAAGTAAGTTGGCCGCAGTGTTATCACTCATGGTTATGGCAGCAC
TGCATAATTCTCTTACTGTCATGCCATCCGTAAGATGCTTTTCTGTGACTGGTGAGTACTCAACCAAGTC
ATTCTGAGAATAGTGTATGCGGCGACCGAGTTGCTCTTGCCCGGCGTCAATACGGGATAATACCGCGCCA
CATAGCAGAACTTTAAAAGTGCTCATCATTGGAAAACGTTCTTCGGGGCGAAAACTCTCAAGGATCTTAC
CGCTGTTGAGATCCAGTTCGATGTAACCCACTCGTGCACCCAACTGATCTTCAGCATCTTTTACTTTCAC
CAGCGTTTCTGGGTGAGCAAAAACAGGAAGGCAAAATGCCGCAAAAAAGGGAATAAGGGCGACACGGAAA
TGTTGAATACTCATACTCTTCCTTTTTCAATATTATTGAAGCATTTATCAGGGTTATTGTCTCATGAGCG
GATACATATTTGAATGTATTTAGAAAAATAAACAAATAGGGGTTCCGCGCACATTTCCCCGAAAAGTGCC
ACCTGACGTCAGATCGACGGATCGGGAGATCG
Features (pLannotate 1.2.2; 15 found; start..end, strand, type, name):
     23..1185    +  promoter       EF-1α promoter: strong constitutive promoter for human elongation factor EF-1α
   1199..1337    +  sig_peptide    IgH signal sequence: modified signal sequence from the mouse immunoglobulin heavy chain variable region
   1377..2057    +  CDS            Enhanced Cyan-Emitting GFP: Enhanced Cyan-Emitting GFP is a basic (constitutively fluorescent) cyan fluorescent protein published in 2002, derived from Aequorea victoria.
   2025..2972    +  CDS            mglB: DGAL_ECOLI - Experimental evidence at protein level: Swiss-Prot protein existence level 1. This protein is involved in the active transport of galactose and glucose. It plays a role in the chemotaxis towards the two sugars by interacting with the trg chemoreceptor. From Escherichia coli (strain K12).
   2976..3674    +  CDS            Venus: Venus is a basic (constitutively fluorescent) yellow fluorescent protein published in 2002, derived from Aequorea victoria. It is reported to be a rapidly-maturing weak dimer with moderate acid sensitivity.
   3773..3980    +  polyA_signal   bGH poly(A) signal: bovine growth hormone polyadenylation signal
   4001..4022    +  promoter       SV40 promoter (fragment): SV40 enhancer and early promoter
   4043..4471    +  rep_origin     f1 ori (sequence partly withheld): f1 bacteriophage origin of replication; arrow indicates direction of (+) strand synthesis
   4485..4815    +  promoter       SV40 promoter: SV40 enhancer and early promoter
   4836..5627    +  CDS            neo: KKA2_KLEPN - Also known as kan, nptII. Experimental evidence at protein level: Swiss-Prot protein existence level 1. Resistance to kanamycin, neomycin, paromomycin, ribostamycin, butirosin and gentamicin B. From Klebsiella pneumoniae.
   5651..5809    +  CDS            ble (fragment): BLE_KLEPN - Experimental evidence at protein level: Swiss-Prot protein existence level 1. Binding protein with a strong affinity to the bleomycin family of antibiotics. Binds to CL990; an antimitotic-antibiotic compound. From Klebsiella pneumoniae.
   5804..5925    +  polyA_signal   SV40 poly(A) signal: SV40 polyadenylation signal
   6127..6715    -  rep_origin     ori: high-copy-number ColE1/pMB1/pBR322/pUC origin of replication
   6886..7746    -  CDS            AmpR: β-lactamase; bla; confers resistance to ampicillin, carbenicillin, and related antibiotics
   7747..7851    -  promoter       AmpR promoter: bla
