[The description below was written by a language model from this plasmid's Addgene catalogue record and pLannotate feature annotations shown in this document.]
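Description:
pEF/myc/ER FLIPglu-3.2mDelta13V is a mammalian expression plasmid built on the Invitrogen pEF/myc/ER backbone and encodes a genetically encoded FRET glucose sensor directed into the secretory pathway. In bacteria it is maintained as a high-copy plasmid through a ColE1/pUC-type origin with ampicillin selection from the bla gene and its own promoter. An f1 origin is also present. For mammalian cells, an SV40 early promoter drives a neomycin phosphotransferase cassette ending in an SV40 polyadenylation signal, allowing G418 selection. A short ble fragment annotated just downstream of neo appears to be a backbone remnant rather than a functional marker.

The payload is transcribed from the strong constitutive human EF-1α promoter and terminated by the bovine growth hormone poly(A) signal. A modified mouse immunoglobulin heavy-chain signal sequence leads into the sensor reading frame, which consists of ECFP, the E. coli periplasmic glucose/galactose-binding protein MglB, and Venus. In sensors of this design, sugar binding changes the conformation of the binding protein and alters energy transfer between the cyan donor and yellow acceptor, so the emission ratio reports glucose concentration. The binding protein carries F16A and S112A substitutions. The "Delta13" designation is not explained in the record. The backbone name implies a myc epitope and an ER retention signal, but neither is annotated in the feature table, so their presence downstream of Venus cannot be confirmed from it. The insert was cloned between NcoI and XbaI sites. The associated publication concerns plasma membrane transporters functioning during ER transit, consistent with use for monitoring glucose within the ER lumen of living cells.
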