Addgene plasmid #18019: pEF/myc/ER FLIPglu-3.2mDelta13V
Depositing lab: Wolf Frommer. Depositing organization: Carnegie Institution for Science. Publication: Facilitative plasma membrane transporters function during ER transit. Takanaga H, Frommer WB. FASEB J. 2010 Aug . 24(8):2849-58. 10.1096/fj.09-146472 PubMed 20354141.
Backbone
  Vector backbone: pEF/myc/ER
  Backbone manufacturer: Invitrogen
  Backbone size w/o insert (bp): 5603
  Vector type: Mammalian Expression
  Selectable markers: Neomycin (select with G418)
Growth in bacteria
  Bacterial resistance: Ampicillin, 100 μg/mL
  Growth temperature: 37°C
  Growth strain: DH5alpha
  Copy number: High Copy
Gene/Insert
  Gene/Insert name: FLIPglu F16A S112A Delta13 (alt names: ECFP-mglB-Venus; Periplasmic glucose binding)
  Species: E. coli
  Insert size (bp): 2400
  Mutation: F16A, S112A in binding protein
  Tag / fusion protein: ECFP (N terminal on insert); Venus (C terminal on insert)
  Cloning method: Restriction Enzyme; 5′ cloning site NcoI (not destroyed); 3′ cloning site XbaI (not destroyed)
  Sequencing primers: 5′ unknown
Terms and licenses: Academic/Nonprofit Terms; Industry Terms: Not Available to Industry
How to cite: pEF/myc/ER FLIPglu-3.2mDelta13V was a gift from Wolf Frommer (Addgene plasmid # 18019 ; http://n2t.net/addgene:18019 ; RRID:Addgene_18019)
