>Addgene plasmid #18019 | pEF/myc/ER FLIPglu-3.2mDelta13V | addgene partial sequence | sequence record 23958 | FLIPglu 5'-ggcgtccatcttatctttcg-3'
GCATGCGGTACTACTGTAACTGTTCAGTTTTGATGCCTTTATCGTTCAATTCTTTAATCACGTAAGTGGT
ACGTGCTTCTGCATCCGGATGGCCCGGTTCACCTTTCAGCAGTACGAACTGAATCTGACCGTCTTTGTTC
AGATCCCAACCCTGATTCGCCGCCCAGTGTTTAGCAATCAAATCGCCTTGAATAATGCCGGACTCTTTGG
CGTCAGTGCCAACGTAGTAGGCTTTGTCGTAGCTATCCAGCGCCTTACGAGACGGTTCTTTGTTGAAGAA
AACCACCGGCACGTTTTGCCCACGCGCTTTCTCAATCACCGTACCCGCAGCTGCCGGGTCAACCAGGTTG
ATTGCCAGTGCCTTCACCCCTTTCGCCAGCAATACGTCGATCTGATCGTTCTGCTTGGACTGGTCATTCT
GAGAATCATTCATCAGCAGCTGAACATCTGGCGCGGCTTTCGCATCTTGCTCAATAGCCTTGCGCACTAC
AGACATCGCGTTATCGTCGTACTTATAGATTGTTACACCAATGCGAGTATCAGCGATCCCGGCGGCGGTC
ACGAACTCCAGCAGGACCATGTGATCGCGCTTCTCGTTGGGGTCTTTGCTCAGGGCGGACTGGGTGCTCA
GGTAGTGGTTGTCGGGCAGCAGCACGGGGCCGTCGCCGATGGGGGTGTTCTGCTGGTAGTGGTCGGCGAG
CTGCACGCTGCCGTCCTCGATGTTGTGGCGGATCTTGAAGTTGGCCT
